Addgene plasmid #99331: His-MBP-NRBF2 (1-159)
Purpose: Mammalian expression of the monomeric form of NRBF2 that binds with the PI3K C1 complex
Depositing lab: James Hurley. Depositing organization: University of California, Berkeley. Publication: Dynamics and architecture of the NRBF2-containing phosphatidylinositol 3-kinase complex I of autophagy. Young LN, Cho K, Lawrence R, Zoncu R, Hurley JH. Proc Natl Acad Sci U S A. 2016 Jul 19;113(29):8224-9. doi: 10.1073/pnas.1603650113. Epub 2016 Jul 6. PubMed 27385829.
Backbone
  Vector backbone: 1M
  Vector type: Bacterial Expression
Growth in bacteria
  Bacterial resistance: Kanamycin, 50 μg/mL
  Growth temperature: 37°C
  Growth strain: DH5alpha
  Copy number: Low Copy
Gene/Insert
  Gene/Insert name: Nuclear receptor-binding factor 2 (alt name: NRBF2)
  Species: H. sapiens (human)
  Mutation: AA1-159 are present
  GenBank ID: NP_110386.2
  Entrez Gene: NRBF2 (a.k.a. COPR, COPR1, COPR2, NRBF-2)
  Promoter: T7
  Tag / fusion protein: 6xHis-MBP-TEV (N terminal on backbone)
  Cloning method: Ligation Independent Cloning
  Sequencing primers: 5′ MBP_1010F: 5�- ccgctttctggtatgccgtgcg; 3′ T7-Term
Terms and licenses: Academic/Nonprofit Terms; Industry Terms: Not Available to Industry
Depositor comments: This plasmid contains His-MBP-TEVsite-NRBF2 (1-159). IMPORT NOTES: Special character found in field(5-prime Sequencing Primer)
How to cite: His-MBP-NRBF2 (1-159) was a gift from James Hurley (Addgene plasmid # 99331 ; http://n2t.net/addgene:99331 ; RRID:Addgene_99331)
