[The description below was written by a language model from this plasmid's Addgene catalogue record and pLannotate feature annotations shown in this document.]
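Description:
His-MBP-NRBF2 (1-159) is a bacterial expression plasmid of about 6.9 kb, built on the 1M ligation-independent cloning backbone, for producing a truncated human NRBF2 (nuclear receptor-binding factor 2) as a cleavable fusion protein. The catalogue purpose line speaks of mammalian expression, but the vector type and every annotated element point to T7-driven expression in E. coli: a T7 promoter with an adjacent lac operator, the phage T7 gene 10 ribosome binding site, a T7 terminator, and a plasmid-borne lacI gene with its own promoter. This arrangement keeps transcription repressed until IPTG is added in a host that supplies T7 RNA polymerase.

The open reading frame encodes an N-terminal 6xHis tag, a signal-sequence-free maltose binding protein that stays cytosolic and aids solubility and affinity capture, a TEV protease recognition site, and then residues 1–159 of NRBF2. TEV cleavage allows the tags to be removed after purification. According to the record, this fragment is the monomeric form of NRBF2 that still binds the autophagy-specific class III PI3K complex I (PI3KC3-C1), making it useful for biochemical and structural studies of that interaction. Short downstream matches to a His tag and a T7 gene 10B solubility tag lie between the insert and the terminator and appear to be backbone remnants; the record does not indicate they are part of the product.

The plasmid is selected with kanamycin through an aph(3')-Ia gene. It replicates from a ColE1/pMB1-type origin accompanied by the bom and rop regions of pBR322, consistent with the listed low copy number. An f1 origin and nonfunctional tetracycline resistance gene fragments are also present as backbone features.
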