Features (pLannotate 1.2.2; 22 found; start..end, strand, type, name):
      1..19      +  promoter       T7 promoter: promoter for bacteriophage T7 RNA polymerase
     20..44      +  protein_bind   lac operator: The lac repressor binds to the lac operator to inhibit transcription in E. coli. This inhibition can be relieved by adding lactose or isopropyl-β-D-thiogalactopyranoside (IPTG). lac repressor encoded by lacI
     59..81      +  RBS            RBS: efficient ribosome binding site from bacteriophage T7 gene 10 (Olins and Rangwala, 1989)
    100..117     +  CDS            6xHis: 6xHis affinity tag
    127..1227    +  CDS            MBP: maltose binding protein from E. coli; malE (mutated); This version of the gene does not encode a signal sequence, so MBP will remain in the cytosol.
   1240..1256    +  CDS            TEV site (fragment): tobacco etch virus (TEV) protease recognition and cleavage site
   1267..1740    +  CDS            NRBF2 (fragment): NRBF2_HUMAN - Also known as COPR. Experimental evidence at protein level: Swiss-Prot protein existence level 1. Involved in starvation-induced autophagy probably by its association with PI3K complex I (PI3KC3-C1). However, effects has been described variably. Involved in the induction of starvation-induced autophagy (PubMed:24785657). Stabilzes PI3KC3-C1 assembly and enhances ATG14-linked lipid kinase activity of PIK3C3 (By similarity). Proposed to negatively regulate basal and starvation-induced autophagy and to inhibit PIK3C3 activity by modulating interactions in PI3KC3-C1 (PubMed:25086043)
   1810..1827    +  CDS            9xHis (fragment): 9xHis affinity tag
   1837..1886    +  CDS            SET1 (fragment): solubility-enhancement tag derived from T7 phage gene 10B
   1894..1941    +  terminator     T7 terminator: transcription terminator for bacteriophage T7 RNA polymerase
   1978..2406    +  rep_origin     f1 ori (sequence partly withheld): f1 bacteriophage origin of replication; arrow indicates direction of (+) strand synthesis
   2460..2517    +  promoter       AmpR promoter (fragment): bla
   2526..3341    -  CDS            KanR: aminoglycoside phosphotransferase; aph(3')-Ia; confers resistance to kanamycin in bacteria or G418 (Geneticin®) in eukaryotes
   3463..4051    +  rep_origin     ori: high-copy-number ColE1/pMB1/pBR322/pUC origin of replication
   4237..4376    -  misc_feature   bom: basis of mobility region from pBR322
   4478..4669    -  CDS            rop: Rop protein, which maintains plasmids at low copy number; rop
   4686..5066    +  CDS            YPB1_ECOLX: Protein predicted: Swiss-Prot protein existence level 4. From Escherichia coli.
   5138..5429    -  CDS            TcR (fragment): tetracycline efflux protein; tet; confers resistance to tetracycline
   5444..5465    -  protein_bind   CAP binding site: CAP binding activates transcription in the presence of cAMP. E. coli catabolite activator protein
   5478..6560    -  CDS            lacI: lac repressor; lacI; The lac repressor binds to the lac operator to inhibit transcription in E. coli. This inhibition can be relieved by adding lactose or isopropyl-β-D-thiogalactopyranoside (IPTG).
   6561..6638    -  promoter       lacI promoter: lacI
   6646..6925    -  CDS            TcR (fragment): tetracycline efflux protein; tet; confers resistance to tetracycline
>Addgene plasmid #99331 | His-MBP-NRBF2 (1-159) | addgene full sequence | sequence record 191826 | Addgene NGS Result
TAATACGACTCACTATAGGGGAATTGTGAGCGGATAACAATTCCCCTCTAGAAATAATTTTGTTTAACTT
TAAGAAGGAGATATACCATGGGTTCTTCTCACCATCACCATCACCATGGTTCTTCTATGAAAATCGAAGA
AGGTAAACTGGTAATCTGGATTAACGGCGATAAAGGCTATAACGGTCTCGCTGAAGTCGGTAAGAAATTC
GAGAAAGATACCGGAATTAAAGTCACCGTTGAGCATCCGGATAAACTGGAAGAGAAATTCCCACAGGTTG
CGGCAACTGGCGATGGCCCTGACATTATCTTCTGGGCACACGACCGCTTTGGTGGCTACGCTCAATCTGG
CCTGTTGGCTGAAATCACCCCGGACAAAGCGTTCCAGGACAAGCTGTATCCGTTTACCTGGGATGCCGTA
CGTTACAACGGCAAGCTGATTGCTTACCCGATCGCTGTTGAAGCGTTATCGCTGATTTATAACAAAGATC
TGCTGCCGAACCCGCCAAAAACCTGGGAAGAGATCCCGGCGCTGGATAAAGAACTGAAAGCGAAAGGTAA
GAGCGCGCTGATGTTCAACCTGCAAGAACCGTACTTCACCTGGCCGCTGATTGCTGCTGACGGGGGTTAT
GCGTTCAAGTATGAAAACGGCAAGTACGACATTAAAGACGTGGGCGTGGATAACGCTGGCGCGAAAGCGG
GTCTGACCTTCCTGGTTGACCTGATTAAAAACAAACACATGAATGCAGACACCGATTACTCCATCGCAGA
AGCTGCCTTTAATAAAGGCGAAACAGCGATGACCATCAACGGCCCGTGGGCATGGTCCAACATCGACACC
AGCAAAGTGAATTATGGTGTAACGGTACTGCCGACCTTCAAGGGTCAACCATCCAAACCGTTCGTTGGCG
TGCTGAGCGCAGGTATTAACGCCGCCAGTCCGAACAAAGAGCTGGCAAAAGAGTTCCTCGAAAACTATCT
GCTGACTGATGAAGGTCTGGAAGCGGTTAATAAAGACAAACCGCTGGGTGCCGTAGCGCTGAAGTCTTAC
GAGGAAGAGTTGGCGAAAGATCCACGTATTGCCGCCACTATGGAAAACGCCCAGAAAGGTGAAATCATGC
CGAACATCCCGCAGATGTCCGCTTTCTGGTATGCCGTGCGTACTGCGGTGATCAACGCCGCCAGCGGTCG
TCAGACTGTCGATGAAGCCCTGAAAGACGCGCAGACTAATGGGATCGAGGAAAACCTGTACTTCCAATCC
AATGCAGAAGTAATGGAAGGACCCCTCAACCTGGCTCATCAACAGAGCAGACGAGCAGACCGTTTATTAG
CTGCAGGCAAATACGAAGAGGCTATTTCTTGTCACAAAAAGGCTGCAGCATATCTTTCTGAAGCCATGAA
GCTGACACAGTCAGAGCAGGCTCATCTTTCACTGGAATTGCAAAGGGATAGCCATATGAAACAGCTCCTC
CTCATCCAAGAGAGATGGAAAAGGGCCCAGCGTGAAGAAAGATTGAAAGCCCAGCAGAACACAGACAAGG
ATGCAGCTGCCCATCTTCAGACATCTCACAAACCCTCTGCAGAGGATGCAGAGGGCCAGAGTCCCCTTTC
TCAGAAGTACAGCCCTTCCACAGAGAAATGCCTGCCTGAGATTCAGGGGATCTTTGACAGGGATCCAGAC
ACACTACTTTATTTACTTCAGCAAAAGAGTGAGCCAGCAGAGCCATGTATTGGAAGCAAATAATAACATT
GGAAGTGGATAACGGATCCGAATTCGAGCGCCGTCGACAAGCTTGCGGCCGCACTCGAGCACCACCACCA
CCACCACTGAGATCCGGCTGCTAACAAAGCCCGAAAGGAAGCTGAGTTGGCTGCTGCCACCGCTGAGCAA
TAACTAGCATAACCCCTTGGGGCCTCTAAACGGGTCTTGAGGGGTTTTTTGCTGAAAGGAGGAACTATAT
CCGGATTGGCGAATGGG
[124 nt withheld, positions 1978-2101]
C
[91 nt withheld, positions 2103-2193]
A
[49 nt withheld, positions 2195-2243]
CCTTTGACGTTGGAGTCCACGTTCTTT
[37 nt withheld, positions 2271-2307]
ACCCTATCTCGGTCTATTCTTTTGATTTATAAGGGATTTTGCCGATTTCGGCCTATTGGTTAAAAAATGA
GCTGATTTAACAAAAATTTAACGCGAATTTTAACAAACTAGTAACGTTTACAATTTCAGGTGGCACTTTT
CGGGGAAATGTGCGCGGAACCCCTATTTGTTTATTTTTCTAAATACATTCAAATATGTATCCGCTCATGA
ATTAATTCTTAGAAAAACTCATCGAGCATCAAATGAAACTGCAATTTATTCATATCAGGATTATCAATAC
CATATTTTTGAAAAAGCCGTTTCTGTAATGAAGGAGAAAACTCACCGAGGCAGTTCCATAGGATGGCAAG
ATCCTGGTATCGGTCTGCGATTCCGACTCGTCCAACATCAATACAACCTATTAATTTCCCCTCGTCAAAA
ATAAGGTTATCAAGTGAGAAATCACCATGAGTGACGACTGAATCCGGTGAGAATGGCAAAAGTTTATGCA
TTTCTTTCCAGACTTGTTCAACAGGCCAGCCATTACGCTCGTCATCAAAATCACTCGCATCAACCAAACC
GTTATTCATTCGTGATTGCGCCTGAGCGAGACGAAATACGCGATCGCTGTTAAAAGGACAATTACAAACA
GGAATCGAATGCAACCGGCGCAGGAACACTGCCAGCGCATCAACAATGTTTTCACCTGAATCAGGATATT
CTTCTAATACCTGGAATGCTGTTTTCCCGGGGATCGCAGTGGTGAGTAACCATGCATCATCAGGAGTACG
GATAAAATGCTTGATGGTCGGAAGAGGCATAAATTCCGTCAGCCAGTTTAGTCTGACCATCTCATCTGTA
ACATCATTGGCAACGCTACCTTTGCCATGTTTCAGAAACAACTCTGGCGCATCGGGCTTCCCATACAATC
GATAGATTGTCGCACCTGATTGCCCGACATTATCGCGAGCCCATTTATACCCATATAAATCAGCATCCAT
GTTGGAATTTAATCGCGGCCTAGAGCAAGACGTTTCCCGTTGAATATGGCTCATAACACCCCTTGTATTA
CTGTTTATGTAAGCAGACAGTTTTATTGTTCATGACCAAAATCCCTTAACGTGAGTTTTCGTTCCACTGA
GCGTCAGACCCCGTAGAAAAGATCAAAGGATCTTCTTGAGATCCTTTTTTTCTGCGCGTAATCTGCTGCT
TGCAAACAAAAAAACCACCGCTACCAGCGGTGGTTTGTTTGCCGGATCAAGAGCTACCAACTCTTTTTCC
GAAGGTAACTGGCTTCAGCAGAGCGCAGATACCAAATACTGTCCTTCTAGTGTAGCCGTAGTTAGGCCAC
CACTTCAAGAACTCTGTAGCACCGCCTACATACCTCGCTCTGCTAATCCTGTTACCAGTGGCTGCTGCCA
GTGGCGATAAGTCGTGTCTTACCGGGTTGGACTCAAGACGATAGTTACCGGATAAGGCGCAGCGGTCGGG
CTGAACGGGGGGTTCGTGCACACAGCCCAGCTTGGAGCGAACGACCTACACCGAACTGAGATACCTACAG
CGTGAGCTATGAGAAAGCGCCACGCTTCCCGAAGGGAGAAAGGCGGACAGGTATCCGGTAAGCGGCAGGG
TCGGAACAGGAGAGCGCACGAGGGAGCTTCCAGGGGGAAACGCCTGGTATCTTTATAGTCCTGTCGGGTT
TCGCCACCTCTGACTTGAGCGTCGATTTTTGTGATGCTCGTCAGGGGGGCGGAGCCTATGGAAAAACGCC
AGCAACGCGGCCTTTTTACGGTTCCTGGCCTTTTGCTGGCCTTTTGCTCACATGTTCTTTCCTGCGTTAT
CCCCTGATTCTGTGGATAACCGTATTACCGCCTTTGAGTGAGCTGATACCGCTCGCCGCAGCCGAACGAC
CGAGCGCAGCGAGTCAGTGAGCGAGGAAGCGGAAGAGCGCCTGATGCGGTATTTTCTCCTTACGCATCTG
TGCGGTATTTCACACCGCAATGGTGCACTCTCAGTACAATCTGCTCTGATGCCGCATAGTTAAGCCAGTA
TACACTCCGCTATCGCTACGTGACTGGGTCATGGCTGCGCCCCGACACCCGCCAACACCCGCTGACGCGC
CCTGACGGGCTTGTCTGCTCCCGGCATCCGCTTACAGACAAGCTGTGACCGTCTCCGGGAGCTGCATGTG
TCAGAGGTTTTCACCGTCATCACCGAAACGCGCGAGGCAGCTGCGGTAAAGCTCATCAGCGTGGTCGTGA
AGCGATTCACAGATGTCTGCCTGTTCATCCGCGTCCAGCTCGTTGAGTTTCTCCAGAAGCGTTAATGTCT
GGCTTCTGATAAAGCGGGCCATGTTAAGGGCGGTTTTTTCCTGTTTGGTCACTGATGCCTCCGTGTAAGG
GGGATTTCTGTTCATGGGGGTAATGATACCGATGAAACGAGAGAGGATGCTCACGATACGGGTTACTGAT
GATGAACATGCCCGGTTACTGGAACGTTGTGAGGGTAAACAACTGGCGGTATGGATGCGGCGGGACCAGA
GAAAAATCACTCAGGGTCAATGCCAGCGCTTCGTTAATACAGATGTAGGTGTTCCACAGGGTAGCCAGCA
GCATCCTGCGATGCAGATCCGGAACATAATGGTGCAGGGCGCTGACTTCCGCGTTTCCAGACTTTACGAA
ACACGGAAACCGAAGACCATTCATGTTGTTGCTCAGGTCGCAGACGTTTTGCAGCAGCAGTCGCTTCACG
TTCGCTCGCGTATCGGTGATTCATTCTGCTAACCAGTAAGGCAACCCCGCCAGCCTAGCCGGGTCCTCAA
CGACAGGAGCACGATCATGCGCACCCGTGGGGCCGCCATGCCGGCGATAATGGCCTGCTTCTCGCCGAAA
CGTTTGGTGGCGGGACCAGTGACGAAGGCTTGAGCGAGGGCGTGCAAGATTCCGAATACCGCAAGCGACA
GGCCGATCATCGTCGCGCTCCAGCGAAAGCGGTCCTCGCCGAAAATGACCCAGAGCGCTGCCGGCACCTG
TCCTACGAGTTGCATGATAAAGAAGACAGTCATAAGTGCGGCGACGATAGTCATGCCCCGCGCCCACCGG
AAGGAGCTGACTGGGTTGAAGGCTCTCAAGGGCATCGGTCGAGATCCCGGTGCCTAATGAGTGAGCTAAC
TTACATTAATTGCGTTGCGCTCACTGCCCGCTTTCCAGTCGGGAAACCTGTCGTGCCAGCTGCATTAATG
AATCGGCCAACGCGCGGGGAGAGGCGGTTTGCGTATTGGGCGCCAGGGTGGTTTTTCTTTTCACCAGTGA
GACGGGCAACAGCTGATTGCCCTTCACCGCCTGGCCCTGAGAGAGTTGCAGCAAGCGGTCCACGCTGGTT
TGCCCCAGCAGGCGAAAATCCTGTTTGATGGTGGTTAACGGCGGGATATAACATGAGCTGTCTTCGGTAT
CGTCGTATCCCACTACCGAGATATCCGCACCAACGCGCAGCCCGGACTCGGTAATGGCGCGCATTGCGCC
CAGCGCCATCTGATCGTTGGCAACCAGCATCGCAGTGGGAACGATACCCTCATTCAGCATTTGCATGGTT
TGTTGAAAACCGGACATGGCACTCCAGTCGCCTTCCCGTTCCGCTATCGGCTGAATTTGATTGCGAGTGA
GATATTTATGCCAGCCAGCCAGACGCAGACGCGCCGAGACAGAACTTAATGGGCCCGCTAACAGCGCGAT
TTGCTGGTGACCCAATGCGACCAGATGCTCCACGCCCAGTCGCGTACCGTCTTCATGGGAGAAAATAATA
CTGTTGATGGGTGTCTGGTCAGAGACATCAAGAAATAACGCCGGAACATTAGTGCAGGCAGCTTCCACAG
CAATGGCATCCTGGTCATCCAGCGGATAGTTAATGATCAGCCCACTGACGCGTTGCGCGAGAAGATTGTG
CACCGCCGCTTTACAGGCTTCGACGCCGCTTCGTTCTACCATCGACACCACCACGCTGGCACCCAGTTGA
TCGGCGCGAGATTTAATCGCCGCGACAATTTGCGACGGCGCGTGCAGGGCCAGACTGGAGGTGGCAACGC
CAATCAGCAACGACTGTTTGCCCGCCAGTTGTTGTGCCACGCGGTTGGGAATGTAATTCAGCTCCGCCAT
CGCCGCTTCCACTTTTTCCCGCGTTTTCGCAGAAACGTGGCTGGCCTGGTTCACCACGCGGGAAACGGTC
TGATAAGAGACACCGGCATACTCTGCGACATCGTATAACGTTACTGGTTTCACATTCACCACCCTGAATT
GACTCTCTTCCGGGCGCTATCATGCCATACCGCGAAAGGTTTTGCGCCATTCGATGGTGTCCGGGATCTC
GACGCTCTCCCTTATGCGACTCCTGCATTAGGAAGCAGCCCAGTAGTAGGTTGAGGCCGTTGAGCACCGC
CGCCGCAAGGAATGGTGCATGCAAGGAGATGGCGCCCAACAGTCCCCCGGCCACGGGGCCTGCCACCATA
CCCACGCCGAAACAAGCGCTCATGAGCCCGAAGTGGCGAGCCCGATCTTCCCCATCGGTGATGTCGGCGA
TATAGGCGCCAGCAACCGCACCTGTGGCGCCGGTGATGCCGGCCACGATGCGTCCGGCGTAGAGGATCGA
GATCTCGATCCCGCGAAAT
