>Addgene plasmid #99331 | His-MBP-NRBF2 (1-159) | depositor partial sequence | sequence record 181896 | NRBF2 (1-159)
ATGGAAGTAATGGAAGGACCCCTCAACCTGGCTCATCAACAGAGCAGACGAGCAGACCGTTTATTAGCTG
CAGGCAAATACGAAGAGGCTATTTCTTGTCACAAAAAGGCTGCAGCATATCTTTCTGAAGCCATGAAGCT
GACACAGTCAGAGCAGGCTCATCTTTCACTGGAATTGCAAAGGGATAGCCATATGAAACAGCTCCTCCTC
ATCCAAGAGAGATGGAAAAGGGCCCAGCGTGAAGAAAGATTGAAAGCCCAGCAGAACACAGACAAGGATG
CAGCTGCCCATCTTCAGACATCTCACAAACCCTCTGCAGAGGATGCAGAGGGCCAGAGTCCCCTTTCTCA
GAAGTACAGCCCTTCCACAGAGAAATGCCTGCCTGAGATTCAGGGGATCTTTGACAGGGATCCAGACACA
CTACTTTATTTACTTCAGCAAAAGAGTGAGCCAGCAGAGCCATGTATTGGAAGCAAATAA
